>Addgene plasmid #128364 | pPEE21 | addgene full sequence | sequence record 254518 | Addgene NGS Result
CTGAAAACATGCACTGTAAAATGATAAATGCAATCGATGTTGTTTGTATAGGTAGAAAAACAGGATCAAA
AGGGGGGTACATCCTTTTCTGTGGATACCAGTACATGCACATCCATAGACCATCTGCCATTCTCTTTTGC
TGTGATTCATTGAAGTCCAGTGCCACCCCCAAATCAAGCTATTCTTGCACCGTCTATCCATTTACATTTC
CAGCCATGGTGAACACACCTTTCCAAGGTCTGTTACAATGGGAAGAGAAACAAACAGGAACCCATAGAAA
GAAGGAAGGTGCCACAAGGGTCATGACAGGGTCCATTGCCACACTTCAGCAGCAATTGGCAGCCCTATGC
ATGAGAATAAAAATAATAAAATATCATGCATAGGACAAAGGCTGGACAGAGCCCAATGTCACATTTCAGC
ATCAGACTGGACAAAGCCTGGTGCCATGTTTCAGCATCAAGCTAGACAAAGCCTAATGCTGCATTTCAGC
ACCAATTTTCACCTGCCAACATCATCCCATGCATGGGAATAAATCCTACCATGTGGTGAGAACAAGTGGT
GGTGAGGGCTCTGCACTTACACAGGAATATCAGCAATCCCAGCGAACAGGTATGATACTTCTTCTGTTCC
ACCCTATTTGTCATGAGCCTACATGAAGTAGAAGAAATAAGAGATCATAGGAGGGAGTTATGTAATGAAG
GGAAGCAAGATTGTTTCAGATAAGGAGGTCCAGCTGGAGTACTTTGTGAAATTTAAATAGGCCTGCCGCT
ACAGGGCGCGTCAGGTGGCACTTTTCGGGGAAATGTGCGCGGAACCCCTATTTGTTTATTTTTCTAAATA
CATTCAAATATGTATCCGCTCATGAGACAATAACCCTGATAAATGCTTCAATAATATTGAAAAAGGAAGA
GTATGAGTATTCAACATTTCCGTGTCGCCCTTATTCCCTTTTTTGCGGCATTTTGCCTTCCTGTTTTTGC
TCACCCAGAAACGCTGGTGAAAGTAAAAGATGCTGAAGATCAGTTGGGTGCACGAGTGGGTTACATCGAA
CTGGATCTCAACAGCGGTAAGATCCTTGAGAGTTTTCGCCCCGAAGAACGTTTTCCAATGATGAGCACTT
TTAAAGTTCTGCTATGTGGCGCGGTATTATCCCGTATTGACGCCGGGCAAGAGCAACTCGGTCGCCGCAT
ACACTATTCTCAGAATGACTTGGTTGAGTACTCACCAGTCACAGAAAAGCATCTTACGGATGGCATGACA
GTAAGAGAATTATGCAGTGCTGCCATAACCATGAGTGATAACACTGCGGCCAACTTACTTCTGACAACGA
TCGGAGGACCGAAGGAGCTAACCGCTTTTTTGCACAACATGGGGGATCATGTAACTCGCCTTGATCGTTG
GGAACCGGAGCTGAATGAAGCCATACCAAACGACGAGCGTGACACCACGATGCCTGTAGCAATGGCAACA
ACGTTGCGCAAACTATTAACTGGCGAACTACTTACTCTAGCTTCCCGGCAACAATTAATAGACTGGATGG
AGGCGGATAAAGTTGCAGGACCACTTCTGCGCTCGGCCCTTCCGGCTGGCTGGTTTATTGCTGATAAATC
TGGAGCCGGTGAGCGTGGGTCTCGCGGTATCATTGCAGCACTGGGGCCAGATGGTAAGCCCTCCCGTATC
GTAGTTATCTACACGACGGGGAGTCAGGCAACTATGGATGAACGAAATAGACAGATCGCTGAGATAGGTG
CCTCACTGATTAAGCATTGGTAACTGTCAGACCAAGTTTACTCATATATACTTTAGATTGATTTAAAACT
TCATTTTTAATTTAAAAGGATCTAGGTGAAGATCCTTTTTGATAATCTCATGACCAAAATCCCTTAACGT
GAGTTTTCGTTCCACTGAGCGTCAGACCCCGTAGAAAAGATCAAAGGATCTTCTTGAGATCCTTTTTTTC
TGCGCGTAATCTGCTGCTTGCAAACAAAAAAACCACCGCTACCAGCGGTGGTTTGTTTGCCGGATCAAGA
GCTACCAACTCTTTTTCCGAAGGTAACTGGCTTCAGCAGAGCGCAGATACCAAATACTGTTCTTCTAGTG
TAGCCGTAGTTAGGCCACCACTTCAAGAACTCTGTAGCACCGCCTACATACCTCGCTCTGCTAATCCTGT
TACCAGTGGCTGCTGCCAGTGGCGATAAGTCGTGTCTTACCGGGTTGGACTCAAGACGATAGTTACCGGA
TAAGGCGCAGCGGTCGGGCTGAACGGGGGGTTCGTGCACACAGCCCAGCTTGGAGCGAACGACCTACACC
GAACTGAGATACCTACAGCGTGAGCTATGAGAAAGCGCCACGCTTCCCGAAGGGAGAAAGGCGGACAGGT
ATCCGGTAAGCGGCAGGGTCGGAACAGGAGAGCGCACGAGGGAGCTTCCAGGGGGAAACGCCTGGTATCT
TTATAGTCCTGTCGGGTTTCGCCACCTCTGACTTGAGCGTCGATTTTTGTGATGCTCGTCAGGGGGGCGG
AGCCTATGGAAAAACGCCAGCAACGCGGCCTTTTTACGGTTCCTGGCCTTTTGCTGGCCTTTTGCTCACA
TGTTCTTTCCTGCGTTATCCCCTGATTCTGTGGATAACCGTATTACCGCCTTTGAGTGAGCTGATACCGC
TCGCCGCAGCCGAACGACCGAGCGCAGCGAGTCAGTGAGCGAGGAAGCGGAAGAGCGCCCAATACGCAAA
CCGCCTCTCCCCGCGCGTTGGCCGATTCATTAATGCAGCTGGCACGACAGGTTTCCCGACTGGAAAGCGG
GCAGTGAGCGCAACGCAATTAATGTGAGTTAGCTCACTCATTAGGCACCCCAGGCTTTACACTTTATGCT
TCCGGCTCGTATGTTGTGTGGAATTGTGAGCGGATAACAATTTCACACAGGAAACAGCTATGACCATGAT
TACGCCAAGCGCGCAATTAACCCTCACTAAAGGGAACAAAAGCTGGAGCTCCACCGCGGTGGCGGCCGCT
CTAGAACTAGTGGATCCCCCGGGCTGCAGGAATTCGATATCAAGCTTATCGATACCGTCGACCTCGAGGG
GGGGCCCGGTACCCAATTCGCCCTATAGTGAGTCGTATTACGCGCGCTCACTGGCCGTCGTTTTACAACG
TCGTGACTGGGAAAACCCTGGCGTTACCCAACTTAATCGCCTTGCAGCACATCCCCCTTTCGCCAGCTGG
CGTAATAGCGAAGAGGCCCGCACCGATCGCCCTTCCCAACAGTTGCGCAGCCTGAATGGCGAATGGAAAT
TGTAAGCGTTAATATTTTGTTAAAATTCGCGTTAAATTTTTGTTAAATCAGCTCATTTTTTTAACCAATA
GGCCGAAATCGGCAAAATCCCTTATAAATCAAAAGAATAGACCGAGATAGGGTTGAGTCCATGGCGGCCG
CCATTCTATGCTATACGGTACAAGATTGTGGCTACTATGCAAGCTCCATAGCGAATGATCTTACACTGAC
CTTGTCGACCGTTCTGAATGATTAACAATGGTCGCAAGTGTGGTTGACCCACCTGCGGGCGCTTCTTAAC
TATCTATCATCGGTATGTCAAGTATCACACCCTTTAAACAAAAGAATAAGAGCATAATACAGCAGTCTCA
TCATGGCAACCCTTCGCGCAATGTACAAAAAGCAGCCAGAAGCCCCCACGCACAAGCAATAATGTCGTGT
TCTACCCTGCCATGAACAAGCGTCATGGCCATTAGCGAACGCCCCAATATTCAGCCCCATTCGCCAAGCA
AGTTGCCTCGCCCCCTTCCCAGAAGATCATGGGCATCTCGTCTTCTTCTAATTTCGCATTTTGTGAAGCT
CCATTCATGCACGTCGGCTTCTGGACGACTCTTATCATATGCATTGGCCTGCTCGGTGTGAGGATGAGCC
ACTCCCACATGTTTAGACGGCAGGGGCCTCTTGCCACCCGTTGAATTTTTGGTGCGAAGACGTGCCTGGG
AACGACCTCCACTTTAAATTTCTCCGTTGTTGCGGTCGCTCCATCCTCCTCACATTTCTTGCCTCCTAAG
TCCCATGTGCCACACTCGGTGAAAAACGGAGTTTGATACGGATGAAATTTCCAGTGAGCTTTTCACATTC
TGGAGGTTTCGAAAAAAATTGTGGGATTTTCTGAATTAATCCGAGAATCCGCCCTGCCCATCAACCGGAA
AGAATTAAATCCCTCGCACATTCCTTTCTCCCACCACCTTCTTTATCTCTACATTCTTTAACCAAAACAC
CTAGGTGAGTACCCAAAGTCTTTTGACACCTTTGAAAATCCGCGCCAGTCGTAGGGCACGTAAAACAATT
CTCGCTGGTGGCTTCTGCAGGTGAAGTCGGGGCAGAGTGGAGCTGAGCATGGTCGACCACCCACATCATT
CTGTCTTGTTTTTGGCGATGTCTTCCATGCTTTTGCCCTCATCTGTTGCGTCGACTGCAGAGTACTGTTT
TGCCACTACTGAGCTCAACATGGGCTTGTGTGTGGTGAAGAAAAAAATTTGGTGGCTCTTGAAAATTTTC
AACCCATCGGATACATGCCCTTCCAACTCACAACGCCCTAACACTTTATTGTCCTATCATTGCCTCTTCG
CACATGCTAACGATCTCCACAGAAAACTTCAAAATGCCTCAATCCTGGGAAGAACTGGCCGCTGATAAGC
GCGCCCGCCTCGCAAAAACCATCCCTGATGAATGGAAAGTCCAGACGCTGCCTGCGGAAGACAGCGTTAT
TGATTTCCCAAAGAAATCGGGGATCCTTTCAGAGGCCGAACTGAAGATCACAGAGGCCTCCGCTGCAGAT
CTTGTGTCCAAGCTGGCGGCCGGAGAGTTGACCTCGGTGGAAGTTACGCTAGCATTCTGTAAACGGGCAG
CAATCGCCCAGCAGTTAACAAACTGCGCCCACGAGTTCTTCCCTGACGCCGCTCTCGCGCAGGCAAGGGA
ACTCGATGAATACTACGCAAAGCACAAGAGACCCGTTGGTCCACTCCATGGCCTCCCCATCTCTCTCAAA
GACCAGCTTCGAGTCAAGGGCTACGAAACATCAATGGGCTACATCTCATGGCTAAACAAGTACGACGAAG
GGGACTCGGTTCTGACAACCATGCTCCGCAAAGCCGGTGCCGTCTTCTACGTCAAGACCTCTGTCCCGCA
GACCCTGATGGTCTGCGAGACAGTCAACAACATCATCGGGCGCACCGTCAACCCACGCAACAAGAACTGG
TCGTGCGGCGGCAGTTCCGGTGGTGAGGGTGCGATCGTTGGGATTCGTGGTGGCGTCATCGGTGTAGGAA
CGGATATCGGTGGCTCGATTCGAGTGCCGGCCGCGTTCAACTTCCTGTACGGTCTAAGGCCGAGTCATGG
GCGGCTGCCGTATGCAAAGATGGCGAACAGCATGGAGGGTCAGGAGACGGTGCACAGCGTTGTCGGGCCG
ATTACGCACTCTGTTGAGGACCTCCGCCTCTTCACCAAATCCGTCCTCGGTCAGGAGCCATGGAAATACG
ACTCCAAGGTCATCCCCATGCCCTGGCGCCAGTCCGAGTCGGACATTATTGCCTCCAAGATCAAGAACGG
CGGGCTCAATATCGGCTACTACAACTTCGACGGCAATGTCCTTCCACACCCTCCTATCCTGCGCGGCGTG
GAAACCACCGTCGCCGCACTCGCCAAAGCCGGTCACACCGTGACCCCGTGGACGCCATACAAGCACGATT
TCGGCCACGATCTCATCTCCCATATCTACGCGGCTGACGGCAGCGCCGACGTAATGCGCGATATCAGTGC
ATCCGGCGAGCCGGCGATTCCAAATATCAAAGACCTACTGAACCCGAACATCAAAGCTGTTAACATGAAC
GAGCTCTGGGACACGCATCTCCAGAAGTGGAATTACCAGATGGAGTACCTTGAGAAATGGCGGGAGGCTG
AAGAAAAGGCCGGGAAGGAACTGGACGCCATCATCGCGCCGATTACGCCTACCGCTGCGGTACGGCATGA
CCAGTTCCGGTACTATGGGTATGCCTCTGTGATCAACCTGCTGGATTTCACGAGCGTGGTTGTTCCGGTT
ACCTTTGCGGATAAGAACATCGATAAGAAGAATGAGAGTTTCAAGGCGGTTAGTGAGCTTGATGCCCTCG
TGCAGGAAGAGTATGATCCGGAGGCGTACCATGGGGCACCGGTTGCAGTGCAGGTTATCGGACGGAGACT
CAGTGAAGAGAGGACGTTGGCGATTGCAGAGGAAGTGGGGAAGTTGCTGGGAAATGTGGTGACTCCATAG
AAGGTTGAGCGCGTAATAGTGGGTTGGTCTTGTCTCTATCCATTCATCTGTGAGACATACTGATTTCAAC
TTTTTCATCAGATAATAAGGATGGTGTGAGATAAGCAAGGCTGGGTTATGAGGTTTGGGACTAGATGGTG
TTTCGCGTCTAAAGGTGAGTCTTCGTTGGTTCAATCACATTGATCTGATCGCTGATCAATTGTCAGCCTC
TGAATGTGCTCTTGAAGAAAATGGTTGTCTGTAAGAATCCAGAACCAAAAACGGTCATTTCAAGTATGTA
TCCTCCGTGAAGTTCCTTTAGCTCTTGCTAATATTGGACTTTAGCGTGCTTTAGCCAAAGACAGGGTCGC
GAGGTTAAGAGGATGGGCCAGGAAAAATCTAAGTTAGATTTGTCACACAAAGAAAAAGATTGTCTCAGTT
TTGGTTTTGTTTGGTTTGATTTATGCATAGGAAATATTTATGATCGAAATCACTCATTTCCTGCTTCGTA
AATATCATCTACTATATGCTTCGTAAATGTCCATCTCCTACATATTGTGGATATGATAAATGCAATCCTC
TCGTCTACACTCTCGGCTTATGCCTTTGTCTTCTTTGCGCTCCTTTTAGCCTTCTTTTTATTCCTAGTCT
TCAAGCCCATCTACGTAGGTCCTCAAGCTCCCAGTACTCACTCTCATCTTACCTTGCACCACCTTCAACA
TAAACTTACTCCACTAGTATATAAGCTTGCCTGATCTTCCCAAGTGAATATACCTCTGTCCTATACCATA
TGCCAACAGACAAGTGTCAAGAGGTATATCATACATATATGTCATGATGCTATGCAGAAGTGACACCCGA
AACCTCCACCTCTCTCAGCTGCCGAACCAAAGTACCTCCACCTCTGATGACTGCAGCTGATCGTCTAAAT
TCTCTTTGGGTTCTCGACATCTCTCTTCACCCTTCGGCCTCTTTCCAGCCATCTCTCTGCCTTCCTGTCT
CCCTCGAGCTATCTATACATGCTCTGGTCAGCATGCTCACCACCTCCTCGGGCCCCATCCGGTACCTGAG
TCAGCAGTATGAGAAAGATGAGTAAGCAAGGAAAACTAGGAAAAGTATATAAACCATAGTTTATAGTTTT
CATAGCTTTCCTCAGAAAATCAATACTGTTGTCTTCTCTTACCTTGTCCCAGTCCCTTTGCCTCTTTCCA
CCTTCCAGACCTTCCAACATCTAAAAGTCGCATCGGTCAGCCATTAGTCTGGCTCCTGTTCCCTTTCAGG
CCTCGGCTATTCTGTCCTCATCCTTCCTTCTCGCCACCCTCTTCGATTGAGCGTCGGGCTTTTACGCTGA
CCGGCGTGACATCCCTGACAATATATCTCATTGCTTAGTTAAACTACAGCTTTCTATCTCGTCTCCATTA
ATTAACACAAGTATCGTGGCGCGCC
Features (pLannotate 1.2.2; 14 found; start..end, strand, type, name):
    765..781     -  rep_origin     f1 ori (fragment): f1 bacteriophage origin of replication; arrow indicates direction of (+) strand synthesis
    808..912     +  promoter       AmpR promoter: bla
    913..1773    +  CDS            AmpR: β-lactamase; bla; confers resistance to ampicillin, carbenicillin, and related antibiotics
   1944..2532    +  rep_origin     ori: high-copy-number ColE1/pMB1/pBR322/pUC origin of replication
   2715..2807    +  CDS            lacI (fragment): lac repressor; lacI; The lac repressor binds to the lac operator to inhibit transcription in E. coli. This inhibition can be relieved by adding lactose or isopropyl-β-D-thiogalactopyranoside (IPTG).
   2820..2841    +  protein_bind   CAP binding site: CAP binding activates transcription in the presence of cAMP. E. coli catabolite activator protein
   2856..2886    +  promoter       lac promoter: promoter for the E. coli lac operon
   2894..2910    +  protein_bind   lac operator: The lac repressor binds to the lac operator to inhibit transcription in E. coli. This inhibition can be relieved by adding lactose or isopropyl-β-D-thiogalactopyranoside (IPTG). lac repressor encoded by lacI
   2955..2973    +  promoter       T3 promoter: promoter for bacteriophage T3 RNA polymerase
   2986..3093    +  misc_feature   MCS: pBluescript multiple cloning site
   3102..3120    -  promoter       T7 promoter: promoter for bacteriophage T7 RNA polymerase
   3128..3283    +  CDS            lacZα (fragment): LacZα fragment of β-galactosidase; lacZ fragment
   3287..3418    -  rep_origin     M13 ori (fragment): M13 bacteriophage origin of replication; arrow indicates direction of (+) strand synthesis
   4654..6300    +  CDS            amdS: acetamidase from Aspergillus nidulans; amdS; confers ability to process acetamide for selection in fungal cells
