[The description below was written by a language model from this plasmid's Addgene catalogue record and pLannotate feature annotations shown in this document.]
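Description:
pPEE21 is an empty-backbone integration vector for the fungal pathogen Cryptococcus neoformans, built on pBluescript II SK(-). In E. coli it is maintained as a high-copy plasmid through the ColE1/pUC-type origin and selected with ampicillin via the bla gene. The Cryptococcus-specific elements were inserted by Gibson assembly in place of the f1 origin, of which the feature table detects only short remnants. This leaves the standard pBluescript cloning region intact: the lac promoter and operator, flanking T3 and T7 promoters, the multiple cloning site and lacZα, so blue/white screening still works when a gene of interest is subcloned.

The payload is the amdS2 marker, a synthetic acetamidase coding sequence (annotated as matching Aspergillus nidulans amdS) recorded as being driven by a TEF1 promoter, although the promoter itself is not annotated in the feature table. Acetamidase provides dominant positive selection on acetamide and, because it also converts fluoroacetamide into a toxic product, can be counterselected, which allows the marker to be recycled. The plasmid also carries the Safe Haven Site 5 sequence, a small gene-free intergenic region between CNAG_05670 and CNAG_05671, which directs integration into the genome by homologous recombination. A linker with rare-cutting BaeI, AscI and PacI sites allows the construct to be linearized before biolistic transformation. The safe haven and linker are described by the depositor but are not annotated in the feature table, which leaves much of the 7,725 nt sequence unlabelled. The vector is typically used to place complementation or other constructs at a neutral genomic locus without relying on drug-resistance markers.
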