Addgene plasmid #128364: pPEE21
Purpose: (Empty Backbone) Dominant marker in Cryptococcus neoformans. Targets DNA constructs to a Safe Haven Site 5, a small gene-free region. Contains the amdS2 counterselectable marker.
Depositing lab: James Fraser. Depositing organization: University of Queensland. Publication: amdS as a dominant recyclable marker in Cryptococcus neoformans. Erpf PE, Stephenson CJ, Fraser JA. Fungal Genet Biol. 2019 Jun 17;131:103241. doi: 10.1016/j.fgb.2019.103241. PubMed 31220607.
Backbone
  Vector backbone: pBlueScript II SK(-)
  Backbone manufacturer: Stratagene
  Vector type: Unspecified
  Selectable markers: Acetamide, Fluoroacetamide
Growth in bacteria
  Bacterial resistance: Ampicillin, 100 μg/mL
  Growth temperature: 37°C
  Growth strain: DH5alpha
  Copy number: High Copy
Gene/Insert
  Gene/Insert name: Acetamidase (amdS)
  Species: Synthetic
  Promoter: TEF1
  Cloning method: Gibson Cloning
Terms and licenses: Academic/Nonprofit Terms; Industry Terms: Not Available to Industry
Depositor comments: Contains the Safe Haven Site 5 sequence (CNAG_05670 - CNAG_05671) in the backbone of pBluescript II SK- to enable integration into the C. neoformans genome via homologous recombination, in addition to a linker sequence containing multiple rare-cutting restriction enzyme cut sites to facilitate linearization prior to biolistic transformation. Importantly, as the Safe Haven and marker fragments were inserted into the pBluescript II SK- backbone in place of the f1 origin of replication, each plasmid still retains the original multicloning site and blue/white screening capabilities. Linearization of the safe haven constructs is made possible by the inclusion of a linker containing cut sites for three rare cutting restriction enzymes, BaeI, AscI and PacI. To use the vectors, the gene of interest is subcloned into the standard pBluescript II SK- multicloning site.
How to cite: pPEE21 was a gift from James Fraser (Addgene plasmid # 128364 ; http://n2t.net/addgene:128364 ; RRID:Addgene_128364)
